>Addgene plasmid #37007 | pLKO.1-sh-mSox10-2 | addgene partial sequence | sequence record 47351 | LKO1-5
ATATCTTGTGGAAAGGACGAAACACCGGGGGAGGTTGCTGAACGAAAGTGCTCGAGCACTTTCGTTCA
